Addgene plasmid #205491: pDRF1-GW miRFP670-T2A-mtq2
Purpose: Expression of miRFP670-T2A-mtq2 in yeast
Depositing lab: Bas Teusink. Depositing organization: Vrije Universiteit Amsterdam. Publication: Side-by-Side Systematic Characterization of Novel FPs in Budding Yeast. Botman D, de Groot DH, Wehrens M, van Rossum K, Yska S, van der Kieft B, Albert V, Minghetti N, Goedhart J, Teusink B. ACS Synth Biol. 2026 Apr 1. doi: 10.1021/acssynbio.5c00676. PubMed 41919951.
Backbone
  Vector backbone: pDRF1-GW
  Vector type: Yeast Expression
Growth in bacteria
  Bacterial resistance: Ampicillin, 100 μg/mL
  Growth temperature: 37°C
  Growth strain: DH5alpha
  Copy number: High Copy
Gene/Insert
  Gene/Insert name: miRFP670-T2A-mtq2
  Species: Synthetic
  Cloning method: Restriction Enzyme; 5′ cloning site unknown (unknown if destroyed); 3′ cloning site unknown (unknown if destroyed)
Terms and licenses: Academic/Nonprofit Terms; Industry Terms: Not Available to Industry
How to cite: pDRF1-GW miRFP670-T2A-mtq2 was a gift from Bas Teusink (Addgene plasmid # 205491 ; http://n2t.net/addgene:205491 ; RRID:Addgene_205491)
