[The description below was written by a language model from this plasmid's Addgene catalogue record and pLannotate feature annotations shown in this document.]
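Description:
pDRF1-GW miRFP670-T2A-mtq2 is an 8.7 kb yeast expression plasmid built on the Gateway-compatible pDRF1-GW backbone and designed as an E. coli–Saccharomyces cerevisiae shuttle vector. In bacteria it is maintained at high copy through a ColE1/pUC-type origin and selected with ampicillin via the β-lactamase gene. An f1 origin and remnants of a lac promoter/operator and lacZα region are carried over from the parental cloning vector. In yeast it replicates episomally from the 2μ origin, giving multicopy maintenance. It is selected by uracil prototrophy through URA3 with its own promoter, a marker that can also be counterselected with 5-FOA.

The payload is a synthetic bicistronic reading frame flanked by attB1 and attB2 sites. It consists of a near-infrared fluorescent protein, annotated as matching emiRFP670 and named miRFP670 in the catalogue entry, followed by the cyan fluorescent protein mTurquoise2. The short gap between the two annotated coding regions corresponds to the T2A peptide named in the insert, although it was not annotated as a feature. T2A is a ribosome-skipping sequence intended to yield two separate proteins from one transcript. The miRFP670 family derives from a bacterial phytochrome and needs biliverdin as a chromophore to fluoresce. The cassette is terminated by the ADH1 terminator. The yeast promoter driving it is not identified in the feature table, which shows only fragmentary yeast genomic matches upstream of attB1. The record gives the purpose simply as expression of this fusion in yeast. The associated work is a side-by-side characterization of fluorescent proteins in budding yeast, in which co-expressed mTurquoise2 would plausibly act as an internal reference for normalizing the miRFP670 signal.
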