Features (pLannotate 1.2.2; 26 found; start..end, strand, type, name):
      3..257     -  CDS            BRP1 (fragment): BRP1_YEAST - Protein predicted: Swiss-Prot protein existence level 4. From Saccharomyces cerevisiae (strain ATCC 204508 / S288c) (Baker's yeast).
    359..375     -  promoter       ARG4 promoter (fragment): S. cerevisiae ARG4
    480..563     +  CDS            YG007_YEAST: Protein predicted: Swiss-Prot protein existence level 4. From Saccharomyces cerevisiae (strain ATCC 204508 / S288c) (Baker's yeast).
    800..824     +  protein_bind   attB1: mutant version of attB; recombination site for the Gateway® BP reaction BP Clonase™
    831..1760    +  CDS            emiRFP670: emiRFP670 is a basic (constitutively fluorescent) near ir fluorescent protein published in 2020, derived from Rhodopseudomonas palustris. It has low acid sensitivity. It requires the cofactor biliverdin for fluorescence.
   1842..2561    +  CDS            mTurquoise2: enhanced monomeric variant of CFP (Goedhart et al., 2012) mammalian codon-optimized
   2571..2595    -  protein_bind   attB2: mutant version of attB; recombination site for the Gateway® BP reaction BP Clonase™
   2623..2649    +  misc_feature   MCS (fragment): pBluescript multiple cloning site
   2658..2676    -  promoter       T7 promoter: promoter for bacteriophage T7 RNA polymerase
   2677..2820    +  CDS            ADH1 (fragment): ADH1_YEAST - Also known as ADC1. Experimental evidence at protein level: Swiss-Prot protein existence level 1. This isozyme preferentially catalyzes the conversion of primary unbranched alcohols to their corresponding aldehydes. Also shows activity toward secondary alcohols. From Saccharomyces cerevisiae (strain ATCC 204508 / S288c) (Baker's yeast).
   2824..3011    +  terminator     ADH1 terminator: S. cerevisiae ADH1; transcription terminator for the S. cerevisiae alcohol dehydrogenase 1 (ADH1) gene
   3019..3176    +  CDS            lacZα (fragment): LacZα fragment of β-galactosidase; lacZ fragment
   3182..3233    -  misc_feature   bom (fragment): basis of mobility region from pBR322
   3238..3321    +  CDS            RAF1 (fragment): RAF_YEAST - Experimental evidence at transcript level: Swiss-Prot protein existence level 2. Antagonizes transcriptional repression of recombinase FLP by REP1-REP2. May play a role in plasmid partitioning. From Saccharomyces cerevisiae (strain ATCC 204508 / S288c) (Baker's yeast).
   3475..4821    -  rep_origin     2μ ori: yeast 2μ plasmid origin of replication
   4826..4842    -  promoter       tet promoter (fragment): E. coli promoter for tetracycline efflux protein gene
   4932..5735    -  CDS            URA3: orotidine-5'-phosphate decarboxylase, required for uracil biosynthesis; S. cerevisiae URA3; yeast auxotrophic marker, counterselectable with 5-fluoroorotic acid (5-FOA)
   5736..5951    -  promoter       URA3 promoter: S. cerevisiae URA3
   6062..6166    +  promoter       AmpR promoter: bla
   6167..7027    +  CDS            AmpR: β-lactamase; bla; confers resistance to ampicillin, carbenicillin, and related antibiotics
   7198..7786    +  rep_origin     ori: high-copy-number ColE1/pMB1/pBR322/pUC origin of replication
   7969..8061    +  CDS            lacI (fragment): lac repressor; lacI; The lac repressor binds to the lac operator to inhibit transcription in E. coli. This inhibition can be relieved by adding lactose or isopropyl-β-D-thiogalactopyranoside (IPTG).
   8074..8095    +  protein_bind   CAP binding site: CAP binding activates transcription in the presence of cAMP. E. coli catabolite activator protein
   8110..8140    +  promoter       lac promoter: promoter for the E. coli lac operon
   8148..8164    +  protein_bind   lac operator: The lac repressor binds to the lac operator to inhibit transcription in E. coli. This inhibition can be relieved by adding lactose or isopropyl-β-D-thiogalactopyranoside (IPTG). lac repressor encoded by lacI
   8245..8673    -  rep_origin     f1 ori (sequence partly withheld): f1 bacteriophage origin of replication; arrow indicates direction of (+) strand synthesis
>Addgene plasmid #205491 | pDRF1-GW miRFP670-T2A-mtq2 | addgene full sequence | sequence record 407599 | Addgene NGS Result
CAAGCTTCCTGAAACGGAGAAACATAAACAGGCATTGCTGGGATCACCCATACATCACTCTGTTTTGCCT
GACCTTTTCCGGTAATTTGAAAACAAACCCGGTCTCGAAGCGGAGATCCGGCGATAATTACCGCAGAAAT
AAACCCATACACGAGACGTAGAACCAGCCGCACATGGCCGGAGAAACTCCTGCGAGAATTTCGTAAACTC
GCGCGCATTGCATCTGTATTTCCTAATGCGGCACTTCCAGGCCTCGATCGAGACCGTTTATCCATTGCTT
TTTTGTTGTCTTTTTCCCTCGTTCACAGAAAGTCTGAAGAAGCTATAGTAGAACTATGAGCTTTTTTTGT
TTCTGTTTTCCTTTTTTTTTTTTTTACCTCTGTGGAAATTGTTACTCTCACACTCTTTAGTTCGTTTGTT
TGTTTTGTTTATTCCAATTATGACCGGTGACGAAACGTGGTCGATGGTGGGTACCGCTTATGCTCCCCTC
CATTAGTTTCGATTATATAAAAAGGCCAAATATTGTATTATTTTCAAATGTCCTATCATTATCGTCTAAC
ATCTAATTTCTCTTAAATTTTTTCTCTTTCTTTCCTATAACACCAATAGTGAAAATCTTTTTTTCTTCTA
TATCTACAAAAACTTTTTTTTTCTATCAACCTCGTTGATAAATTTTTTCTTTAACAATCGTTAATAATTA
ATTAATTGGAAAATAACCATTTTTTCTCTCTTTTATACACACATTCAAAAGAAAGAAAAAAAATATACCC
CAGCCTCGACTAGTGAATTCGCGGCCATCACAAGTTTGTACAAAAAAGCAGGCTGCTAGCATGGCGGAAG
GCTCCGTCGCCAGGCAGCCTGACCTCTTGACCTGCGAACATGAAGAGATCCACCTCGCCGGCTCGATCCA
GCCGCATGGCGCGCTTCTGGTCGTCAGCGAACATGATCATCGCGTCATCCAGGCCAGCGCCAACGCCGCG
GAATTTCTGAATCTCGGAAGCGTACTCGGCGTTCCGCTCGCCGAGATCGACGGCGATCTGTTGATCAAGA
TCCTGCCGCATCTCGATCCCACCGCCGAAGGCATGCCGGTCGCGGTGCGCTGCCGGATCGGCAATCCCTC
TACGGAGTACTGCGGTCTGATGCATCGGCCTCCGGAAGGCGGGCTGATCATCGAACTCGAACGTGCCGGC
CCGTCGATCGATCTGTCAGGCACGCTGGCGCCGGCGCTGGAGCGGATCCGCACGGCGGGTTCACTGCGCG
CGCTGTGCGATGACACCGTGCTGCTGTTTCAGCAGTGCACCGGCTACGACCGGGTGATGGTGTATCGTTT
CGATGAGCAAGGCCACGGCCTGGTATTCTCCGAGTGCCATGTGCCTGGGCTCGAATCCTATTTCGGCAAC
CGCTATCCGTCGTCGACTGTCCCGCAGATGGCGCGGCAGCTGTACGTGCGGCAGCGCGTCCGCGTGCTGG
TCGACGTCACCTATCAGCCGGTGCCGCTGGAGCCGCGGCTGTCGCCGCTGACCGGGCGCGATCTCGACAT
GTCGGGCTGCTTCCTGCGCTCGATGTCGCCGTGCCATCTGCAGTTCCTGAAGGACATGGGCGTGCGCGCC
ACCCTGGCGGTGTCGCTGGTGGTCGGCGGCAAGCTGTGGGGCCTGGTTGTCTGTCACCATTATCTGCCGC
GCTTCATCCGTTTCGAGCTGCGGGCGATCTGCAAACGGCTCGCCGAAAGGATCGCGACGCGGATCACCGC
GCTTGAGAGCTCCGGAGAGGGCAGAGGAAGTCTTCTAACATGCGGTGACGTGGAGGAGAATCCCGGCCCT
GGGGATCCACCGGTCGCCACCATGGTGAGCAAGGGCGAGGAGCTGTTCACCGGGGTGGTGCCCATCCTGG
TCGAGCTGGACGGCGACGTAAACGGCCACAAGTTCAGCGTGTCCGGCGAGGGCGAGGGCGATGCCACCTA
CGGCAAGCTGACCCTGAAGTTCATCTGCACCACCGGCAAGCTGCCCGTGCCCTGGCCCACCCTCGTGACC
ACCCTGTCCTGGGGCGTGCAGTGCTTCGCCCGCTACCCCGACCACATGAAGCAGCACGACTTCTTCAAGT
CCGCCATGCCCGAAGGCTACGTCCAGGAGCGCACCATCTTCTTCAAGGACGACGGCAACTACAAGACCCG
CGCCGAGGTGAAGTTCGAGGGCGACACCCTGGTGAACCGCATCGAGCTGAAGGGCATCGACTTCAAGGAG
GACGGCAACATCCTGGGGCACAAGCTGGAGTACAACTACTTTAGCGACAACGTCTATATCACCGCCGACA
AGCAGAAGAACGGCATCAAGGCCAACTTCAAGATCCGCCACAACATCGAGGACGGCGGCGTGCAGCTCGC
CGACCACTACCAGCAGAACACCCCCATCGGCGACGGCCCCGTGCTGCTGCCCGACAACCACTACCTGAGC
ACCCAGTCCAAGCTGAGCAAAGACCCCAACGAGAAGCGCGATCACATGGTCCTGCTGGAGTTCGTGACCG
CCGCCGGGATCACTCTCGGCATGGACGAGCTGTACAAGTAAAGCGGCCGCACCCAGCTTTCTTGTACAAA
GTGGTGTAGTTAATTCATGATGGCCGCTGCAGGTCGACCTCGAGGGGGGGCCCGGTACCCAATTCGCCCT
ATAGTGAGTCGTATTACGCGCGGATCCAGCTTTGGACTTCTTCGCCAGAGGTTTGGTCAAGTCTCCAATC
AAGGTTGTCGGCTTGTCTACCTTGCCAGAAATTTACGAAAAGATGGAAAAGGGTCAAATCGTTGGTAGAT
ACGTTGTTGACACTTCTAAATAAGCGAATTTCTTATGATTTATGATTTTTATTATTAAATAAGTTATAAA
AAAAATAAGTGTATACAAATTTTAAAGTGACTCTTAGGTTTTAAAACGAAAATTCTTATTCTTGAGTAAC
TCTTTCCTGTAGGTCAGGTTGCTTTCTCAGGTATAGCATGAGGTCGCTCTTATTGACCACACCTCTACCG
GCATGCCAATTCACTGGCCGTCGTTTTACAACGTCGTGACTGGGAAAACCCTGGCGTTACCCAACTTAAT
CGCCTTGCAGCACATCCCCCTTTCGCCAGCTGGCGTAATAGCGAAGAGGCCCGCACCGATCGCCCTTCCC
AACAGTTGCGCAGCCTGAATGGCGAATGGCGCCTGATGCGGTATTTTCTCCTTACGCATCTGTGCGGTAT
TTCACACCGCATAATCGGATCGTACTTGTTACCCATCATTGAATTTTGAACATCCGAACCTGGGAGTTTT
CCCTGAAACAGATAGTATATTTGAACCTGTATAATAATATATAGTCTAGCGCTTTACGGAAGACAATGTA
TGTATTTCGGTTCCTGGAGAAACTATTGCATCTATTGCATAGGTAATCTTGCACGTCGCATCCCCGGTTC
ATTTTCTGCGTTTCCATCTTGCACTTCAATAGCATATCTTTGTTAACGAAGCATCTGTGCTTCATTTTGT
AGAACAAAAATGCAACGCGAGAGCGCTAATTTTTCAAACAAAGAATCTGAGCTGCATTTTTACAGAACAG
AAATGCAACGCGAAAGCGCTATTTTACCAACGAAGAATCTGTGCTTCATTTTTGTAAAACAAAAATGCAA
CGCGAGAGCGCTAATTTTTCAAACAAAGAATCTGAGCTGCATTTTTACAGAACAGAAATGCAACGCGAGA
GCGCTATTTTACCAACAAAGAATCTATACTTCTTTTTTGTTCTACAAAAATGCATCCCGAGAGCGCTATT
TTTCTAACAAAGCATCTTAGATTACTTTTTTTCTCCTTTGTGCGCTCTATAATGCAGTCTCTTGATAACT
TTTTGCACTGTAGGTCCGTTAAGGTTAGAAGAAGGCTACTTTGGTGTCTATTTTCTCTTCCATAAAAAAA
GCCTGACTCCACTTCCCGCGTTTACTGATTACTAGCGAAGCTGCGGGTGCATTTTTTCAAGATAAAGGCA
TCCCCGATTATATTCTATACCGATGTGGATTGCGCATACTTTGTGAACAGAAAGTGATAGCGTTGATGAT
TCTTCATTGGTCAGAAAATTATGAACGGTTTCTTCTATTTTGTCTCTATATACTACGTATAGGAAATGTT
TACATTTTCGTATTGTTTTCGATTCACTCTATGAATAGTTCTTACTACAATTTTTTTGTCTAAAGAGTAA
TACTAGAGATAAACATAAAAAATGTAGAGGTCGAGTTTAGATGCAAGTTCAAGGAGCGAAAGGTGGATGG
GTAGGTTATATAGGGATATAGCACAGAGATATATAGCAAAGAGATACTTTTGAGCAATGTTTGTGGAAGC
GGTATTCGCAATATTTTAGTAGCTCGTTACAGTCCGGTGCGTTTTTGGTTTTTTGAAAGTGCGTCTTCAG
AGCGCTTTTGGTTTTCAAAAGCGCTCTGAAGTTCCTATACTTTCTAGCTAGAGAATAGGAACTTCGGAAT
AGGAACTTCAAAGCGTTTCCGAAAACGAGCGCTTCCGAAAATGCAACGCGAGCTGCGCACATACAGCTCA
CTGTTCACGTCGCACCTATATCTGCGTGTTGCCTGTATATATATATACATGAGAAGAACGGCATAGTGCG
TGTTTATGCTTAAATGCGTACTTATATGCGTCTATTTATGTAGGATGAAAGGTAGTCTAGTACCTCCTGT
GATATTATCCCATTCCATGCGGGGTATCGTATGCTTCCTTCAGCACTACCCTTTAGCTGTTCTATATGCT
GCCACTCCTCAATTGGATTAGTCTCATCCTTCAATGCTATCATTTCCTTTGATATTGGATCGATCCGATG
ATAAGCTGTCAAACATGAGAATTGGGTAATAACTGATATAATTAAATTGAAGCTCTAATTTGTGAGTTTA
GTATACATGCATTTACTTATAATACAGTTTTTTAGTTTTGCTGGCCGCATCTTCTCAAATATGCTTCCCA
GCCTGCTTTTCTGTAACGTTCACCCTCTACCTTAGCATCCCTTCCCTTTGCAAATAGTCCTCTTCCAACA
ATAATAATGTCAGATCCTGTAGAGACCACATCATCCACGGTTCTATACTGTTGACCCAATGCGTCTCCCT
TGTCATCTAAACCCACACCGGGTGTCATAATCAACCAATCGTAACCTTCATCTCTTCCACCCATGTCTCT
TTGAGCAATAAAGCCGATAACAAAATCTTTGTCGCTCTTCGCAATGTCAACAGTACCCTTAGTATATTCT
CCAGTAGATAGGGAGCCCTTGCATGACAATTCTGCTAACATCAAAAGGCCTCTAGGTTCCTTTGTTACTT
CTTCTGCCGCCTGCTTCAAACCGCTAACAATACCTGGGCCCACCACACCGTGTGCATTCGTAATGTCTGC
CCATTCTGCTATTCTGTATACACCCGCAGAGTACTGCAATTTGACTGTATTACCAATGTCAGCAAATTTT
CTGTCTTCGAAGAGTAAAAAATTGTACTTGGCGGATAATGCCTTTAGCGGCTTAACTGTGCCCTCCATGG
AAAAATCAGTCAAGATATCCACATGTGTTTTTAGTAAACAAATTTTGGGACCTAATGCTTCAACTAACTC
CAGTAATTCCTTGGTGGTACGAACATCCAATGAAGCACACAAGTTTGTTTGCTTTTCGTGCATGATATTA
AATAGCTTGGCAGCAACAGGACTAGGATGAGTAGCAGCACGTTCCTTATATGTAGCTTTCGACATGATTT
ATCTTCGTTTCCTGCATGTTTTTGTTCTGTGCAGTTGGGTTAAGAATACTGGGCAATTTCATGTTTCTTC
AACACTACATATGCGTATATATACCAATCTAAGTCTGTGCTCCTTCCTTCGTTCTTCCTTCTGTTCGGAG
ATTACCGAATCAAAAAAATTTCAAGGAAACCGAAATCAAAAAAAAGAATAAAAAAAAAATGATGAATTGA
AAAGCTAATTCTTGAAGACGAAAGGGCCTCGTGATACGCCTATTTTTATAGGTTAATGTCATGATAATAA
TGGTTTCTTAGACGTCAGGTGGCACTTTTCGGGGAAATGTGCGCGGAACCCCTATTTGTTTATTTTTCTA
AATACATTCAAATATGTATCCGCTCATGAGACAATAACCCTGATAAATGCTTCAATAATATTGAAAAAGG
AAGAGTATGAGTATTCAACATTTCCGTGTCGCCCTTATTCCCTTTTTTGCGGCATTTTGCCTTCCTGTTT
TTGCTCACCCAGAAACGCTGGTGAAAGTAAAAGATGCTGAAGATCAGTTGGGTGCACGAGTGGGTTACAT
CGAACTGGATCTCAACAGCGGTAAGATCCTTGAGAGTTTTCGCCCCGAAGAACGTTTTCCAATGATGAGC
ACTTTTAAAGTTCTGCTATGTGGCGCGGTATTATCCCGTATTGACGCCGGGCAAGAGCAACTCGGTCGCC
GCATACACTATTCTCAGAATGACTTGGTTGAGTACTCACCAGTCACAGAAAAGCATCTTACGGATGGCAT
GACAGTAAGAGAATTATGCAGTGCTGCCATAACCATGAGTGATAACACTGCGGCCAACTTACTTCTGACA
ACGATCGGAGGACCGAAGGAGCTAACCGCTTTTTTGCACAACATGGGGGATCATGTAACTCGCCTTGATC
GTTGGGAACCGGAGCTGAATGAAGCCATACCAAACGACGAGCGTGACACCACGATGCCTGTAGCAATGGC
AACAACGTTGCGCAAACTATTAACTGGCGAACTACTTACTCTAGCTTCCCGGCAACAATTAATAGACTGG
ATGGAGGCGGATAAAGTTGCAGGACCACTTCTGCGCTCGGCCCTTCCGGCTGGCTGGTTTATTGCTGATA
AATCTGGAGCCGGTGAGCGTGGGTCTCGCGGTATCATTGCAGCACTGGGGCCAGATGGTAAGCCCTCCCG
TATCGTAGTTATCTACACGACGGGGAGTCAGGCAACTATGGATGAACGAAATAGACAGATCGCTGAGATA
GGTGCCTCACTGATTAAGCATTGGTAACTGTCAGACCAAGTTTACTCATATATACTTTAGATTGATTTAA
AACTTCATTTTTAATTTAAAAGGATCTAGGTGAAGATCCTTTTTGATAATCTCATGACCAAAATCCCTTA
ACGTGAGTTTTCGTTCCACTGAGCGTCAGACCCCGTAGAAAAGATCAAAGGATCTTCTTGAGATCCTTTT
TTTCTGCGCGTAATCTGCTGCTTGCAAACAAAAAAACCACCGCTACCAGCGGTGGTTTGTTTGCCGGATC
AAGAGCTACCAACTCTTTTTCCGAAGGTAACTGGCTTCAGCAGAGCGCAGATACCAAATACTGTTCTTCT
AGTGTAGCCGTAGTTAGGCCACCACTTCAAGAACTCTGTAGCACCGCCTACATACCTCGCTCTGCTAATC
CTGTTACCAGTGGCTGCTGCCAGTGGCGATAAGTCGTGTCTTACCGGGTTGGACTCAAGACGATAGTTAC
CGGATAAGGCGCAGCGGTCGGGCTGAACGGGGGGTTCGTGCACACAGCCCAGCTTGGAGCGAACGACCTA
CACCGAACTGAGATACCTACAGCGTGAGCTATGAGAAAGCGCCACGCTTCCCGAAGGGAGAAAGGCGGAC
AGGTATCCGGTAAGCGGCAGGGTCGGAACAGGAGAGCGCACGAGGGAGCTTCCAGGGGGAAACGCCTGGT
ATCTTTATAGTCCTGTCGGGTTTCGCCACCTCTGACTTGAGCGTCGATTTTTGTGATGCTCGTCAGGGGG
GCGGAGCCTATGGAAAAACGCCAGCAACGCGGCCTTTTTACGGTTCCTGGCCTTTTGCTGGCCTTTTGCT
CACATGTTCTTTCCTGCGTTATCCCCTGATTCTGTGGATAACCGTATTACCGCCTTTGAGTGAGCTGATA
CCGCTCGCCGCAGCCGAACGACCGAGCGCAGCGAGTCAGTGAGCGAGGAAGCGGAAGAGCGCCCAATACG
CAAACCGCCTCTCCCCGCGCGTTGGCCGATTCATTAATGCAGCTGGCACGACAGGTTTCCCGACTGGAAA
GCGGGCAGTGAGCGCAACGCAATTAATGTGAGTTAGCTCACTCATTAGGCACCCCAGGCTTTACACTTTA
TGCTTCCGGCTCGTATGTTGTGTGGAATTGTGAGCGGATAACAATTTCACACAGGAAACAGCTATGACCA
TGATTACGCCAAGCTTACCGCATCAGGAAATTGTAAGCGTTAATATTTTGTTAAAATTCGCGTTAAATTT
TTGTTAAATCAGCTCATTTTTTAACCAATAGGCCGAAATCGGCAAAATCCCTTATAAATCAAAAGAATAG
ACCGAGATAGGGT
[37 nt withheld, positions 8344-8380]
AAAGAACGTGGACTCCAACGTCAAAGG
[49 nt withheld, positions 8408-8456]
T
[91 nt withheld, positions 8458-8548]
G
[124 nt withheld, positions 8550-8673]
CCATTCGC
